Addgene plasmid #241186: SA-linker-P2A-mem-mScarlet-ORF-1
Purpose: Middle entry vector for mini-Golden subcloning platform; mScarlet
Depositing lab: Junsu Kang. Depositing organization: University of Wisconsin, Madison. Publication: Advancing knock-in approaches for robust genome editing in zebrafish. Rodriguez-Parks A, Beezley EG, Manna S, Silaban I, Almutawa SI, Cao S, Ahmed H, Guyer M, Baker S, Richards MP, Kang J. Biol Open. 2026 Feb 2:bio.062472. doi: 10.1242/bio.062472. PubMed 41630603.
Backbone
  Vector backbone: pU6a:sgRNA#38
  Vector type: Mini-Golden
Growth in bacteria
  Bacterial resistance: Spectinomycin, 50 μg/mL
  Growth temperature: 37°C
  Growth strain: DH5alpha
  Copy number: Unknown
Gene/Insert
  Gene/Insert name: mScarlet
  Species: Synthetic
  Mutation: TCGC linker
  Cloning method: Restriction Enzyme; 5′ cloning site Unknown (unknown if destroyed); 3′ cloning site Unknown (unknown if destroyed)
Terms and licenses: Academic/Nonprofit Terms; Industry Terms: Not Available to Industry
How to cite: SA-linker-P2A-mem-mScarlet-ORF-1 was a gift from Junsu Kang (Addgene plasmid # 241186 ; http://n2t.net/addgene:241186 ; RRID:Addgene_241186)
