[The description below was written by a language model from this plasmid's Addgene catalogue record and pLannotate feature annotations shown in this document.]
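Description:
SA-linker-P2A-mem-mScarlet-ORF-1 is a small (about 3.6 kb) bacterial cloning plasmid that serves as a middle entry vector in the mini-Golden subcloning platform, a modular assembly system associated with work on knock-in genome editing in zebrafish. It is built on the pU6a:sgRNA#38 backbone and is propagated in E. coli through a high-copy ColE1/pUC-type origin. Selection is with spectinomycin, conferred by a complete aadA (SmR) aminoglycoside adenylyltransferase gene. That gene sits downstream of remnants of a class 1 integron Pc promoter and a short gentamicin-resistance fragment. rrnB T1 and T2 terminators and small lacZα, lacI and multiple cloning site fragments are leftover backbone elements.

The payload is a synthetic mScarlet cassette. From the name, it consists of a splice acceptor (SA), a short linker (recorded as a TCGC linker), a P2A self-cleaving peptide and a membrane-targeted ("mem") mScarlet red fluorescent protein. "ORF-1" presumably denotes one reading-frame version of the module, though the record does not define it. The automated annotation detects only the fluorescent protein coding region, matched as an mScarlet-family fragment. It also finds an SV40 polyadenylation signal annotated on the opposite strand just downstream, and a T7 promoter fragment. The splice acceptor, P2A and membrane tag are not annotated, and no eukaryotic promoter is present.

This layout fits a promoterless reporter: once integrated into an intron of a target gene, it would be spliced into the endogenous transcript. P2A would then release membrane-localised mScarlet as a separate protein that reports the locus's expression. The cloning sites used for assembly are not recorded.
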