Features (pLannotate 1.2.2; 12 found; start..end, strand, type, name):
     41..84      +  terminator     rrnB T1 terminator: Escherichia coli rrnB; transcription terminator T1 from the E. coli rrnB gene
    131..167     -  CDS            lacZα (fragment): LacZα fragment of β-galactosidase; lacZ fragment
    380..417     +  misc_feature   MCS (fragment): multiple cloning site
    431..1101    +  CDS            mScarlet-2I (fragment): mScarlet-I derivative in which the N- and C-termini have been modified to reduce cytotoxicity (Valbuena et al., 2020) preserves the original mammalian codon optimization
   1128..1145    -  promoter       T7 promoter (fragment): promoter for bacteriophage T7 RNA polymerase
   1150..1284    -  polyA_signal   SV40 poly(A) signal: SV40 polyadenylation signal
   1459..1482    +  promoter       Pc promoter (fragment): intI1 (promoter lies within the coding sequence); class 1 integron promoter
   1658..1714    +  CDS            GmR (fragment): gentamycin acetyltransferase; aacC1; confers resistance to gentamycin
   1721..2512    +  CDS            SmR: aminoglycoside adenylyltransferase (Murphy, 1985); aadA; confers resistance to spectinomycin and streptomycin
   2605..3193    +  rep_origin     ori: high-copy-number ColE1/pMB1/pBR322/pUC origin of replication
   3376..3468    +  CDS            lacI (fragment): lac repressor; lacI; The lac repressor binds to the lac operator to inhibit transcription in E. coli. This inhibition can be relieved by adding lactose or isopropyl-β-D-thiogalactopyranoside (IPTG).
   3523..3550    -  terminator     rrnB T2 terminator: transcription terminator T2 from the E. coli rrnB gene
>Addgene plasmid #241186 | SA-linker-P2A-mem-mScarlet-ORF-1 | addgene full sequence | sequence record 482157 | Addgene NGS Result
ATTTGTCCTACTCAGGAGAGCGTTCACCGACAAACAACAGATAAAACGAAAGGCCCAGTCTTCCGACTGA
GCCTTTCGTTTTATTTGATGCCTGGCAGTTCCCTACTCTCGCGTTAACGCTAGCATGGATGTTTTCCCAG
TCACGACGTTGTAAAACGACGGCCAGTCTTAAGCTCGGGCCCGGTCTCTTCGCCACTAATCCGGAGTGTG
TGTGTGTTTCTGACGTGTCTCTCTCTTCCCTTTTTTTTTTCAGGGCTCTGGGGCTACAAACTTCTCTCTG
CTGAAACAAGCTGGCGACGTGGAGGAGAACCCTGGACCTATGCTGTGCTGCATCAGAAGAACTAAACCGG
TTGAGAAGAATGAAGAGGCCGATCAGGAGCTGCAGTCGACGGTACCGCGGGCCCGGGACCCACCGGTCGC
CACCAAGCTTATGGATAGCACCGAGGCAGTGATCAAGGAGTTCATGCGGTTCAAGGTGCACATGGAGGGC
TCCATGAACGGCCACGAGTTCGAGATCGAGGGCGAGGGCGAGGGCCGCCCCTACGAGGGCACCCAGACCG
CCAAGCTGAGGGTGACCAAGGGTGGCCCCCTGCCCTTCTCCTGGGACATCCTGTCCCCTCAGTTCATGTA
CGGCTCCAGGGCCTTCACGAAGCACCCCGCCGACATCCCCGACTACTGGAAGCAGTCCTTCCCCGAGGGC
TTCAAGTGGGAGCGCGTGATGAACTTCGAGGACGGCGGCGCCGTGTCCGTGGCCCAGGACACCTCCCTGG
AGGACGGCACCCTGATCTACAAGGTGAAGCTCCGCGGCACCAACTTCCCTCCTGACGGCCCCGTAATGCA
GAAGAAGACAATGGGCTGGGAAGCATCCACCGAGCGGTTGTACCCCGAGGACGTCGTGCTGAAGGGCGAC
ATTAAGATGGCCCTGCGCCTGAAGGACGGCGGCCGCTACCTGGCGGACTTCAAGACCACCTACAGGGCCA
AGAAGCCCGTGCAGATGCCCGGCGCCTTCAACATCGACCGCAAGTTGGACATCACATCCCACAACGAGGA
CTACACCGTGGTGGAACAGTACGAACGCTCCGTGGCCCGCCACTCCACCGGCGGCTCCGGTGGCTCCTAA
TCTAGAACTATAGTGAGTCGTATTACGTAGATCCAGACATGATAAGATACATTGATGAGTTTGGACAGAC
CACAACTAGAATGCAGTGAAAGAAATGCTTTATTTGTGAAATTTGTGATGCTATTGCTTTATTTGTAACC
ATTATAAGCTGCAATAAACAAGTTAACAACAACAATTGCATTCATTTTATGTTTCAGGTTCAGGGGGAGG
TGTGGGAGGTTTTTTAATTCCTCAAGAGACCTCTAGACCAGCCAGGACAGAAATGCCTCGACTTCGCTGC
TACCCAAGGTTGCCGGGTGACGCACACCGTGGAAACGGATGAAGGCACGAACCCAGTGGACATAAGCCTG
TTCGGTTCGTAAGCTGTAATGCAAGTAGCGTATGCGCTCACGCAACTGGTCCAGAACCTTGACCGAACGC
AGCGGTGGTAACGGCGCAGTGGCGGTTTTCATGGCTTGTTATGACTGTTTTTTTGGGGTACAGTCTATGC
CTCGGGCATCCAAGCAGCAAGCGCGTTACGCCGTGGGTCGATGTTTGATGTTATGGAGCAGCAACGATGT
TACGCAGCAGGGCAGTCGCCCTAAAACAAAGTTAAACATTATGAGGGAAGCGGTGATCGCCGAAGTATCG
ACTCAACTATCAGAGGTAGTTGGCGTCATCGAGCGCCATCTCGAACCGACGTTGCTGGCCGTACATTTGT
ACGGCTCCGCAGTGGATGGCGGCCTGAAGCCACACAGTGATATTGATTTGCTGGTTACGGTGACCGTAAG
GCTTGATGAAACAACGCGGCGAGCTTTGATCAACGACCTTTTGGAAACTTCGGCTTCCCCTGGAGAGAGC
GAGATTCTCCGCGCTGTAGAAGTCACCATTGTTGTGCACGACGACATCATTCCGTGGCGTTATCCAGCTA
AGCGCGAACTGCAATTTGGAGAATGGCAGCGCAATGACATTCTTGCAGGTATCTTCGAGCCAGCCACGAT
CGACATTGATCTGGCTATCTTGCTGACAAAAGCAAGAGAACATAGCGTTGCCTTGGTAGGTCCAGCGGCG
GAGGAACTCTTTGATCCGGTTCCTGAACAGGATCTATTTGAGGCGCTAAATGAAACCTTAACGCTATGGA
ACTCGCCGCCCGACTGGGCTGGCGATGAGCGAAATGTAGTGCTTACGTTGTCCCGCATTTGGTACAGCGC
AGTAACCGGCAAAATCGCGCCGAAGGATGTCGCTGCCGACTGGGCAATGGAGCGCCTGCCGGCCCAGTAT
CAGCCCGTCATACTTGAAGCTAGACAGGCTTATCTTGGACAAGAAGAAGATCGCTTGGCCTCGCGCGCAG
ATCAGTTGGAAGAATTTGTCCACTACGTGAAAGGCGAGATCACCAAGGTAGTCGGCAAATAACCCTCGAG
CCACCCATGACCAAAATCCCTTAACGTGAGTTACGCGTCGTTCCACTGAGCGTCAGACCCCGTAGAAAAG
ATCAAAGGATCTTCTTGAGATCCTTTTTTTCTGCGCGTAATCTGCTGCTTGCAAACAAAAAAACCACCGC
TACCAGCGGTGGTTTGTTTGCCGGATCAAGAGCTACCAACTCTTTTTCCGAAGGTAACTGGCTTCAGCAG
AGCGCAGATACCAAATACTGTTCTTCTAGTGTAGCCGTAGTTAGGCCACCACTTCAAGAACTCTGTAGCA
CCGCCTACATACCTCGCTCTGCTAATCCTGTTACCAGTGGCTGCTGCCAGTGGCGATAAGTCGTGTCTTA
CCGGGTTGGACTCAAGACGATAGTTACCGGATAAGGCGCAGCGGTCGGGCTGAACGGGGGGTTCGTGCAC
ACAGCCCAGCTTGGAGCGAACGACCTACACCGAACTGAGATACCTACAGCGTGAGCTATGAGAAAGCGCC
ACGCTTCCCGAAGGGAGAAAGGCGGACAGGTATCCGGTAAGCGGCAGGGTCGGAACAGGAGAGCGCACGA
GGGAGCTTCCAGGGGGAAACGCCTGGTATCTTTATAGTCCTGTCGGGTTTCGCCACCTCTGACTTGAGCG
TCGATTTTTGTGATGCTCGTCAGGGGGGCGGAGCCTATGGAAAAACGCCAGCAACGCGGCCTTTTTACGG
TTCCTGGCCTTTTGCTGGCCTTTTGCTCACATGTTCTTTCCTGCGTTATCCCCTGATTCTGTGGATAACC
GTATTACCGCCTTTGAGTGAGCTGATACCGCTCGCCGCAGCCGAACGACCGAGCGCAGCGAGTCAGTGAG
CGAGGAAGCGGAAGAGCGCCCAATACGCAAACCGCCTCTCCCCGCGCGTTGGCCGATTCATTAATGCAGC
TGGCACGACAGGTTTCCCGACTGGAAAGCGGGCAGTGAGCGCAACGCAATTAATACGCGTACCGCTAGCC
AGGAAGAGTTTGTAGAAACGCAAAAAGGCCATCCGTCAGGATGGCCTTCTGCTTAGTTTGATGCCTGGCA
GTTTATGGCGGGCGTCCTGCCCGCCACCCTCCGGGCCGTTGCTTCACAACGTTCAAATCCGCTCCCGGCG
G
